Addgene plasmid #233661: CT769
Purpose: Split Flp on same plasmid
Depositing lab: Wilson Wong. Depositing organization: Boston University Main Campus. Publication: Multiplexing light-inducible recombinases to control cell fate, Boolean logic, and cell patterning in mammalian cells. Tous C, Kinstlinger IS, Rice MEL, Deng J, Wong WW. Sci Adv. 2025 May 9;11(19):eadt1971. doi: 10.1126/sciadv.adt1971. Epub 2025 May 9. PubMed 40344052.
Backbone
  Vector backbone: Unknown
  Vector type: Mammalian Expression
Growth in bacteria
  Bacterial resistance: Ampicillin, 100 μg/mL
  Growth temperature: 37°C
  Growth strain: DH5alpha
  Copy number: High Copy
Gene/Insert
  Gene/Insert name: PhyA-Flp-397-Flp-396-FHY1
  Species: H. sapiens (human)
  Mutation: None
  Cloning method: Gibson Cloning
Terms and licenses: Academic/Nonprofit Terms; Industry Terms: Not Available to Industry
How to cite: CT769 was a gift from Wilson Wong (Addgene plasmid # 233661 ; http://n2t.net/addgene:233661 ; RRID:Addgene_233661)
