[The description below was written by a language model from this plasmid's Addgene catalogue record and pLannotate feature annotations shown in this document.]
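Description:
CT769 is a 13.6 kb mammalian expression plasmid built on what the feature table shows to be a self-inactivating HIV-1 lentiviral transfer backbone, although the catalogue lists the backbone as unknown. It carries a truncated 5' LTR, the Ψ packaging signal with a gag fragment, the RRE, cPPT/CTS, a WPRE and a ΔU3 3' LTR, so the expression cassette sits in a context that could in principle be packaged into lentivirus as well as transfected directly. Propagation in E. coli relies on a high-copy ColE1/pUC-type origin and ampicillin resistance. The backbone also retains an SV40 promoter followed by gpt fragments and SV40 small t intron/poly(A) sequences, along with scraps of pBR322-derived elements; these appear to be backbone remnants rather than functional parts of the design.

The payload is a light-inducible split Flp recombinase encoded on a single plasmid, driven by the constitutive human EF-1α promoter, which spans the numbering origin. Downstream in the same orientation lie a phytochrome A photoreceptor segment (annotated by similarity to an oat PHYA protein), a short FLPo fragment, a long FLPo fragment, and the Arabidopsis PhyA-binding partner FHY1. The insert name indicates that Flp is split around residues 396/397, with one half fused to PhyA and the other to FHY1. Red light converts phytochrome to its Pfr form, which binds FHY1, presumably bringing the two Flp halves together to restore recombination at FRT sites. The feature table does not annotate the element separating the two fusion proteins, so how they are co-expressed is not stated. The listed species of human does not match the plant and yeast origins of the annotated coding parts. The construct is intended for optical control of recombination in mammalian cells.
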