Features (pLannotate 1.2.2; 36 found; start..end, strand, type, name):
    202..235     +  misc_feature   MCS (fragment): pBluescript multiple cloning site
    272..389     -  misc_feature   cPPT/CTS: central polypurine tract and central termination sequence of HIV-1
    426..526     -  CDS            Rev (fragment): human immunodeficiency virus 1 (HIV-1) Rev protein; rev; enhances nuclear export of unspliced and incompletely spliced viral mRNAs
    903..1136    -  misc_feature   RRE: The Rev response element (RRE) of HIV-1 allows for Rev-dependent mRNA export from the nucleus to the cytoplasm.
   1311..1649    -  CDS            HIV-1 gag (fragment): gag protein from human immunodeficiency virus 1; gag
   1633..1758    -  misc_feature   HIV-1 Ψ: packaging signal of human immunodeficiency virus type 1
   1805..2062    -  LTR            5' LTR (truncated): truncated 5' long terminal repeat (LTR) from HIV-1
   2110..2439    -  CDS            nef (fragment): NEF_HV1BR - Experimental evidence at protein level: Swiss-Prot protein existence level 1. Extracellular Nef protein targets CD4(+) T-lymphocytes for apoptosis by interacting with CXCR4 surface receptors (PubMed:14990729). From Human immunodeficiency virus type 1 group M subtype B (isolate BRU/LAI) (HIV-1).
   2606..2740    -  polyA_signal   SV40 poly(A) signal: SV40 polyadenylation signal
   2763..2846    -  CDS            large T antigen (fragment): large T antigen from SV40 (simian virus 40)
   3165..3185    -  CDS            SV40 NLS: nuclear localization signal of SV40 (simian virus 40) large T antigen
   3315..3380    -  intron         small t intron: SV40 (simian virus 40) small t antigen intron
   3382..3456    -  CDS            small t antigen (fragment): SV40 (simian virus 40) small t antigen
   3460..3765    -  CDS            frsA (fragment): FRSA_ECOLI - Also known as yafA. Experimental evidence at protein level: Swiss-Prot protein existence level 1. Catalyzes the hydrolysis of esters (PubMed:15808744). Displays esterase activity toward pNP-butyrate (PubMed:15808744). May stimulate mixed-acid fermentation by acting as a fermentation/respiration switch that down-regulates respiration and up- regulates fermentation rates (PubMed:15169777). From Escherichia coli (strain K12).
   3860..4195    -  CDS            gpt (fragment): XGPT_ECOLI - Also known as gpp, gxu. Experimental evidence at protein level: Swiss-Prot protein existence level 1. Purine salvage pathway enzyme that catalyzes the transfer of the ribosyl-5-phosphate group from 5-phospho-alpha-D-ribose 1- diphosphate (PRPP) to the N9 position of the 6-oxopurines guanine and xanthine to form the corresponding ribonucleotides GMP (guanosine 5'- monophosphate) and XMP (xanthosine 5'-monophosphate), with the release of PPi. To a lesser extent, also acts on hypoxanthine (PubMed:9100006, PubMed:3886014). Does not ribophosphorylate adenine (PubMed:3886014). From Esch
   4195..4314    -  CDS            gpt (fragment): XGPT_ECOLI - Also known as gpp, gxu. Experimental evidence at protein level: Swiss-Prot protein existence level 1. Purine salvage pathway enzyme that catalyzes the transfer of the ribosyl-5-phosphate group from 5-phospho-alpha-D-ribose 1- diphosphate (PRPP) to the N9 position of the 6-oxopurines guanine and xanthine to form the corresponding ribonucleotides GMP (guanosine 5'- monophosphate) and XMP (xanthosine 5'-monophosphate), with the release of PPi. To a lesser extent, also acts on hypoxanthine (PubMed:9100006, PubMed:3886014). Does not ribophosphorylate adenine (PubMed:3886014). From Esch
   4514..4843    -  promoter       SV40 promoter: SV40 enhancer and early promoter
   4850..4906    -  CDS            lacI (fragment): lac repressor; lacI; The lac repressor binds to the lac operator to inhibit transcription in E. coli. This inhibition can be relieved by adding lactose or isopropyl-β-D-thiogalactopyranoside (IPTG).
   5089..5677    -  rep_origin     ori: high-copy-number ColE1/pMB1/pBR322/pUC origin of replication
   5848..6708    -  CDS            AmpR: β-lactamase; bla; confers resistance to ampicillin, carbenicillin, and related antibiotics
   6709..6813    -  promoter       AmpR promoter: bla
   6908..6943    +  CDS            rop (fragment): Rop protein, which maintains plasmids at low copy number; rop
   7045..7093    +  misc_feature   bom (fragment): basis of mobility region from pBR322
   7094..7373    -  CDS            TcR (fragment): tetracycline efflux protein; tet; confers resistance to tetracycline
   7601..7619    +  promoter       SP6 promoter: promoter for bacteriophage SP6 RNA polymerase
   7644..7877    -  LTR            3' LTR (ΔU3): self-inactivating 3' long terminal repeat (LTR) from HIV-1
   7879..7947    -  CDS            nef (fragment): NEF_HV1Z2 - Experimental evidence at protein level: Swiss-Prot protein existence level 1. Extracellular Nef protein targets CD4(+) T-lymphocytes for apoptosis by interacting with CXCR4 surface receptors. From Human immunodeficiency virus type 1 group M subtype D (isolate Z2/CDC-Z34) (HIV-1).
   7964..7986    -  misc_feature   MCS (fragment): pBluescript multiple cloning site
   7987..8575    -  misc_feature   WPRE: woodchuck hepatitis virus posttranscriptional regulatory element
   8575..8593    -  misc_feature   MCS (fragment): pBluescript multiple cloning site
   8594..8624    -  misc_feature   MCS (fragment): pUC18/19 multiple cloning site
   8659..9261    -  CDS            FHY1: FHY1_ARATH - Also known as PAT3 From Arabidopsis thaliana (Mouse-ear cress).
   9304..10491   -  CDS            FLPo (fragment): nuclear-targeted site-specific recombinase FLPo is a mouse codon-optimized fusion between the SV40 nuclear localization signal and a thermostable version of the Saccharomyces cerevisiae site-specific recombinase FLP. Recombination occurs at FRT sequences.
  10579..10660   -  CDS            FLPo (fragment): nuclear-targeted site-specific recombinase FLPo is a mouse codon-optimized fusion between the SV40 nuclear localization signal and a thermostable version of the Saccharomyces cerevisiae site-specific recombinase FLP. Recombination occurs at FRT sequences.
  11059..12540   -  CDS            PHYA5: PHYA5_AVESA - Also known as PHY5. Experimental evidence at protein level: Swiss-Prot protein existence level 1. Regulatory photoreceptor which exists in two forms that are reversibly interconvertible by light: the Pr form that absorbs maximally in the red region of the spectrum and the Pfr form that absorbs maximally in the far-red region. Photoconversion of Pr to Pfr induces an array of morphogenic responses, whereas reconversion of Pfr to Pr cancels the induction of those responses. Pfr controls the expression of a number of nuclear genes including those encoding the small subunit of ribulos
  12595..198     -  promoter       EF-1α promoter (across the origin): strong constitutive promoter for human elongation factor EF-1α
>Addgene plasmid #233661 | CT769 | addgene full sequence | sequence record 463755 | Addgene NGS Result
AACGTTCACGGCGACTACTGCACTTATATACGGTTCTCCCCCACCCTCGGGAAAAAGGCGGAGCCAGTAC
ACGACATCACTTTCCCAGTTTACCCCGCGCCACCTTCTCTAGGCACCGGTTCAATTGCCGACCCCTCCCC
CCAACTTCTCGGGGACTGTGGGCGATGTGCGCTCTGCCCACTGACGGGCACCGGAGCCTCACGGGCTGCA
GGAATTCGATATCAAGCTTATCGATCCAAACTGGATCTCTGCTGTCCCTGTAATAAACCCGAAAATTTTG
AATTTTTGTAATTTGTTTTTGTAATTCTTTAGTTTGTATGTCTGTTGCTATTATGTCTACTATTCTTTCC
CCTGCACTGTACCCCCCAATCCCCCCTTTTCTTTTAAAATTGTGGATGAATACTGCCATTTGGCGATACC
GTCGAGATCCGTTCACTAATCGAATGGATCTGTCTCTGTCTCTCTCTCCACCTTCTTCTTCTATTCCTTC
GGGCCTGTCGGGTCCCCTCGGGGTTGGGAGGTGGGTCTGAAACGATAATGGTGAATATCCCTGCCTAACT
CTATTCACTATAGAAAGTACAGCAAAAACTATTCTTAAACCTACCAAGCCTCCTACTATCATTATGAATA
ATTTTATATACCACAGCCAATTTGTTATGTTAAACCAATTCCACAAACTTGCCCATTTATCTAATTCCAA
TAATTCTTGTTCATTCTTTTCTTGCTGGTTTTGCGATTCTTCAATTAAGGAGTGTATTAAGCTTGTGTAA
TTGTTAATTTCTCTGTCCCACTCCATCCAGGTCGTGTGATTCCAAATCTGTTCCAGAGATTTATTACTCC
AACTAGCATTCCAAGGCACAGCAGTGGTGCAAATGAGTTTTCCAGAGCAACCCCAAATCCCCAGGAGCTG
TTGATCCTTTAGGTATCTTTCCACAGCCAGGATTCTTGCCTGGAGCTGCTTGATGCCCCAGACTGTGAGT
TGCAACAGATGCTGTTGCGCCTCAATAGCCCTCAGCAAATTGTTCTGCTGCTGCACTATACCAGACAATA
ATTGTCTGGCCTGTACCGTCAGCGTCATTGACGCTGCGCCCATAGTGCTTCCTGCTGCTCCCAAGAACCC
AAGGAACAAAGCTCCTATTCCCACTGCTCTTTTTTCTCTCTGCACCACTCTTCTCTTTGCCTTGGTGGGT
GCTACTCCTAATGGTTCAATTTTTACTACTTTATATTTATATAATTCACTTCTCCAATTGTCCCTCATAT
CTCCTCCTCCAGGTCTGAAGATCAGCGGCCGGCCGCTTGCTGTGCGGTGGTCTTACTTTTGTTTTGCTCT
TCCTCTATCTTGTCTAAAGCTTCCTTGGTGTCTTTTATCTCTATCCTTTGATGCACACAATAGAGGGTTG
CTACTGTATTATATAATGATCTAAGTTCTTCTGATCCTGTCTGAAGGGATGGTTGTAGCTGTCCCAGTAT
TTGTCTACAGCCTTCTGATGTTTCTAACAGGCCAGGATTAACTGCGAATCGTTCTAGCTCCCTGCTTGCC
CATACTATATGTTTTAATTTATATTTTTTCTTTCCCCCTGGCCTTAACCGAATTTTTTCCCATCGCGATC
TAATTCTCCCCCGCTTAATACTGACGCTCTCGCACCCATCTCTCTCCTTCTAGCCTCCGCTAGTCAAAAT
TTTTGGCGTACTCACCAGTCGCCGCCCCTCGCCTCTTGCCGTGCGCGCTTCAGCAAGCCGAGTCCTGCGT
CGAGAGAGCTCCTCTGGTTTCCCTTTCGCTTTCAAGTCCCTGTTCGGGCGCCACTGCTAGAGATTTTCCA
CACTGACTAAAAGGGTCTGAGGGATCTCTAGTTACCAGAGTCACACAACAGACGGGCACACACTACTTGA
AGCACTCAAGGCAAGCTTTATTGAGGCTTAAGCAGTGGGTTCCCTAGTTAGCCAGAGAGCTCCCAGGCTC
AGATCTGGTCTAACCAGAGAGACCCAGTACAGGCAAAAAGCAGCTGCTTATATGCAGGATCTGAGGGCTC
GCCACTCCCCAGTCCCGCCCAGGCCACGCCTCCCTGGAAAGTCCCCAGCGGAAAGTCCCTTGTAGCAAGC
TCGATATCAGCAGTTCTTGAAGTACTCCGGATGCAGCTCTCGGGCCACGTGATGAAATGCTAGGCGGCTG
TCAAACCTCCACTCTAACACTTCTCTCTCCGGGTCATCCATCCCATGCAGGCTCACAGGGTGTAACAAGC
TGGTGTTCTCTCCTTTATTGGCCTCTTCTACCTTATCTGGCTCAACTGGTACTAGCTTGTAGCACCATCC
AAAGGTCAGTGGATATCTGACCCCTGGCCCTGGTGTGTAGTTCTGCTAATCAGGGAAGTAGCCTTGTGTG
TGGTAGATCCACAGATCAAGGATATCTTGTCTTCTTTGGGAGTGAATTAGCCCTTCCAACTACTAAGTTT
GTAGTACATATTTAACAAATACAATTTCTTTAAAATGAAAATAATTCAGAGGAATCACAGGTTTAGAGTA
AATGAAACCACAGGTAATTGGCAGTGGTAATAGGGTATGGGGTGGGAAGTTTGGGATGATTTTGGTTAGC
TTGAGTTATCCAGTTGATCCAGACATGATAAGATACATTGATGAGTTTGGACAAACCACAACTAGAATGC
AGTGAAAAAAATGCTTTATTTGTGAAATTTGTGATGCTATTGCTTTATTTGTAACCATTATAAGCTGCAA
TAAACAAGTTAACAACAACAATTGCATTCATTTTATGTTTCAGGTTCAGGGGGAGGTGTGGGAGGTTTTT
TAAAGCAAGTAAAACCTCTACAAATGTGGTATGGCTGATTATGATCTCTAGTCAAGGCACTATACATCAA
ATATTCCTTATTAACCCCTTTACAAATTAAAAAGCTAAAGGTACACAATTTTTGAGCATAGTTATTAATA
GCAGACACTCTATGCCTGTGTGGAGTAAGAAAAAACAGTATGTTATGATTATAACTGTTATGCCTACTTA
TAAAGGTTACAGAATATTTTTCCATAATTTTCTTGTATAGCAGTGCAGCTTTTTCCTTTGTGGTGTAAAT
AGCAAAGCAAGCAAGAGTTCTATTACTAAACACAGCATGACTCAAAAAACTTAGCAATTCTGAAGGAAAG
TCCTTGGGGTCTTCTACCTTTCTCTTCTTTTTTGGAGGAGTAGAATGTTGAGAGTCAGCAGTAGCCTCAT
CATCACTAGATGGCATTTCTTCTGAGCAAAACAGGTTTTCCTCATTAAAGGCATTCCACCACTGCTCCCA
TTCATCAGTTCCATAGGTTGGAATCTAAAATACACAAACAATTAGAATCAGTAGTTTAACACATTATACA
CTTAAAAATTTTATATTTACCTTAGAGCTTTAAATCTCTGTAGGTAGTTTGTCCAATTATGTCACACCAC
AGAAGTAAGGTTCCTTCACAAAGATCCGGGGCCCACTCATAAATCCAGTTGCCGCCACGGTAGCCAATCA
CCGTATCGTATAAATCATCGTCGGTACGTTCGGCATCGCTCATCACAATACGTGCCTGGACGTCGAGGAT
TTCGCGTGGGTCAATGCCGCGCCAGATCCACATCAGACGGTTAATCATGCGATACCAGTGAGGGATGGTT
TTACCATCAAGGGCCGACTGCACAGGCGGTTGTGCGCCGTGATTAAAGCGGCGGACTAGCGTCGAGGTTT
CAGGATGTTTAAAGCGGGGTTTGAACAGGGTTTCGCTCAGGTTTGCCTGTGTCATGGATGCAGCCTCCAG
AATACTTACTGGAAACTATTGTAACCCGCCTGAAGTTAAAAAGAACAACGCCCGGCAGTGCCAGGCGTTG
AAAAGATTAGCGACCGGAGATTGGCGGGACGAATACGACGCCCATATCCCACGGCTGTTCAATCCAGGTA
TCTTGCGGGATATCAACAACATAGTCATCAACCAGCGGACGACCAGCCGGTTTTGCGAAGATGGTGACAA
AGTGCGCTTTTGGATACATTTCACGAATCGCAACCGCAGTACCACCGGTATCCACCAGGTCATCAATAAC
GATGAAGCCTTCGCCATCGCCTTCTGCGCGTTTCAGCACTTTAAGCTCGCGCTGGTTGTCGTGATCGTAG
CTGGAAATACAAACGGTATCGACATGACGAATACCCAGTTCACGCGCCAGTAACGCACCCGGTACAGACC
GCCACGGCTTACGGCAATAATGCCTTTCCATTGTTCAGAAGGCATCAGTCGGCTTGCGAGTTTACGTGCA
TGGATCTGCAACATGTCCCAGGTGACGATGTATTTTTCGCTCATGTGAAGTGTCCCAGCCTGTTTATCTA
CGGCTTAAAAAGTGTTCGAGGGGAAAATAGGTTGCGCGAGATTATAGAGATCTGGCGCACTAAAAACCAG
TATTTCACATGAGTCCGCGTCTTTTTACGCACTGCCTCTCCCTGACGCGGGATAAAGTGGTATTCTCAAA
CATATCTCGCAAGCCTGTCTTGTGTCCAAGCTTTTTGCAAAAGCCTAGGCCTCCAAAAAAGCCTCCTCAC
TACTTCTGGAATAGCTCAGAGGCCGAGGCGGCCTCGGCCTCTGCATAAATAAAAAAAATTAGTCAGCCAT
GGGGCGGAGAATGGGCGGAACTGGGCGGAGTTAGGGGCGGGATGGGCGGAGTTAGGGGCGGGACTATGGT
TGCTGACTAATTGAGATGCATGCTTTGCATACTTCTGCCTGCTGGGGAGCCTGGGGACTTTCCACACCTG
GTTGCTGACTAATTGAGATGCATGCTTTGCATACTTCTGCCTGCTGGGGAGCCTGGGGACTTTCCACACC
CTAACTGACACACATTCCACAGCTGCATTAATGAATCGGCCAACGCGCGGGGAGAGGCGGTTTGCGTATT
GGGCGCTCTTCCGCTTCCTCGCTCACTGACTCGCTGCGCTCGGTCGTTCGGCTGCGGCGAGCGGTATCAG
CTCACTCAAAGGCGGTAATACGGTTATCCACAGAATCAGGGGATAACGCAGGAAAGAACATGTGAGCAAA
AGGCCAGCAAAAGGCCAGGAACCGTAAAAAGGCCGCGTTGCTGGCGTTTTTCCATAGGCTCCGCCCCCCT
GACGAGCATCACAAAAATCGACGCTCAAGTCAGAGGTGGCGAAACCCGACAGGACTATAAAGATACCAGG
CGTTTCCCCCTGGAAGCTCCCTCGTGCGCTCTCCTGTTCCGACCCTGCCGCTTACCGGATACCTGTCCGC
CTTTCTCCCTTCGGGAAGCGTGGCGCTTTCTCATAGCTCACGCTGTAGGTATCTCAGTTCGGTGTAGGTC
GTTCGCTCCAAGCTGGGCTGTGTGCACGAACCCCCCGTTCAGCCCGACCGCTGCGCCTTATCCGGTAACT
ATCGTCTTGAGTCCAACCCGGTAAGACACGACTTATCGCCACTGGCAGCAGCCACTGGTAACAGGATTAG
CAGAGCGAGGTATGTAGGCGGTGCTACAGAGTTCTTGAAGTGGTGGCCTAACTACGGCTACACTAGAAGA
ACAGTATTTGGTATCTGCGCTCTGCTGAAGCCAGTTACCTTCGGAAAAAGAGTTGGTAGCTCTTGATCCG
GCAAACAAACCACCGCTGGTAGCGGTGGTTTTTTTGTTTGCAAGCAGCAGATTACGCGCAGAAAAAAAGG
ATCTCAAGAAGATCCTTTGATCTTTTCTACGGGGTCTGACGCTCAGTGGAACGAAAACTCACGTTAAGGG
ATTTTGGTCATGAGATTATCAAAAAGGATCTTCACCTAGATCCTTTTAAATTAAAAATGAAGTTTTAAAT
CAATCTAAAGTATATATGAGTAAACTTGGTCTGACAGTTACCAATGCTTAATCAGTGAGGCACCTATCTC
AGCGATCTGTCTATTTCGTTCATCCATAGTTGCCTGACTCCCCGTCGTGTAGATAACTACGATACGGGAG
GGCTTACCATCTGGCCCCAGTGCTGCAATGATACCGCGAGACCCACGCTCACCGGCTCCAGATTTATCAG
CAATAAACCAGCCAGCCGGAAGGGCCGAGCGCAGAAGTGGTCCTGCAACTTTATCCGCCTCCATCCAGTC
TATTAATTGTTGCCGGGAAGCTAGAGTAAGTAGTTCGCCAGTTAATAGTTTGCGCAACGTTGTTGCCATT
GCTACAGGCATCGTGGTGTCACGCTCGTCGTTTGGTATGGCTTCATTCAGCTCCGGTTCCCAACGATCAA
GGCGAGTTACATGATCCCCCATGTTGTGCAAAAAAGCGGTTAGCTCCTTCGGTCCTCCGATCGTTGTCAG
AAGTAAGTTGGCCGCAGTGTTATCACTCATGGTTATGGCAGCACTGCATAATTCTCTTACTGTCATGCCA
TCCGTAAGATGCTTTTCTGTGACTGGTGAGTACTCAACCAAGTCATTCTGAGAATAGTGTATGCGGCGAC
CGAGTTGCTCTTGCCCGGCGTCAATACGGGATAATACCGCGCCACATAGCAGAACTTTAAAAGTGCTCAT
CATTGGAAAACGTTCTTCGGGGCGAAAACTCTCAAGGATCTTACCGCTGTTGAGATCCAGTTCGATGTAA
CCCACTCGTGCACCCAACTGATCTTCAGCATCTTTTACTTTCACCAGCGTTTCTGGGTGAGCAAAAACAG
GAAGGCAAAATGCCGCAAAAAAGGGAATAAGGGCGACACGGAAATGTTGAATACTCATACTCTTCCTTTT
TCAATATTATTGAAGCATTTATCAGGGTTATTGTCTCATGAGCGGATACATATTTGAATGTATTTAGAAA
AATAAACAAATAGGGGTTCCGCGCACATTTCCCCGAAAAGTGCCACCTGACGTCTAAGAAACCATTATTA
TCATGACATTAACCTATAAAAATAGGCGTATCACGAGGCCCTTTCGTCTCGCGCGTTTCGGTGATGACGG
TGAAAACCTCTGACACATGCAGCTCCCGGAGACGGTCACAGCTTGTCTGTAAGCGGATGCCGGGAGCAGA
CAAGCCCGTCAGGGCGCGTCAGCGGGTGTTGGCGGGTGTCGGGGCTGGCTTAACTATGCGGCATCAGAGC
AGATTGTACTGAGAGTGCACCATTCGACGCTCTCCCTTATGCGACTCCTGCATTAGGAAGCAGCCCAGTA
GTAGGTTGAGGCCGTTGAGCACCGCCGCCGCAAGGAATGGTGCATGCAAGGAGATGGCGCCCAACAGTCC
CCCGGCCACGGGGCCTGCCACCATACCCACGCCGAAACAAGCGCTCATGAGCCCGAAGTGGCGAGCCCGA
TCTTCCCCATCGGTGATGTCGGCGATATAGGCGCCAGCAACCGCACCTGTGGCGCCGGTGATGCCGGCCA
CGATGCGTCCGGCGTAGAGGATCTGGCTAGCGATGACCCTGCTGATTGGTTCGCTGACCATTTCCGGGTG
CGGGACGGCGTTACCAGAAACTCAGAAGGTTCGTCCAACCAAACCGACTCTGACGGCAGTTTACGAGAGA
GATGATAGGGTCTGCTTCAGTAAGCCAGATGCTACACAATTAGGCTTGTACATATTGTCGTTAGAACGCG
GCTACAATTAATACATAACCTTATGTATCATACACATACGATTTAGGTGACACTATAGAATACACGGAAT
TAATTCTAGATGCTGCTAGAGATTTTCCACACTGACTAAAAGGGTCTGAGGGATCTCTAGTTACCAGAGT
CACACAACAGACGGGCACACACTACTTGAAGCACTCAAGGCAAGCTTTATTGAGGCTTAAGCAGTGGGTT
CCCTAGTTAGCCAGAGAGCTCCCAGGCTCAGATCTGGTCTAACCAGAGAGACCCAGTACAAGCAAAAAGC
AGATCTTGTCTTCGTTGGGAGTGAATTAGCCCTTCCAGTCCCCCCTTTTCTTTTAAAAAGTGGCTAAGAT
CTACAGCTGCCTTGTAAGTCATTGGTCTTAAAGGTACCGAGCTCGAATTAATTCCCTCGAGGTCGACGGT
ATCGATGCGGGGAGGCGGCCCAAAGGGAGATCCGACTCGTCTGAGGGCGAAGGCGAAGACGCGGAAGAGG
CCGCAGAGCCGGCAGCAGGCCGCGGGAAGGAAGGTCCGCTGGATTGAGGGCCGAAGGGACGTAGCAGAAG
GACGTCCCGCGCAGAATCCAGGTGGCAACACAGGCGAGCAGCCAAGGAAAGGACGATGATTTCCCCGACA
ACACCACGGAATTGTCAGTGCCCAACAGCCGAGCCCCTGTCCAGCAGCGGGCAAGGCAGGCGGCGATGAG
TTCCGCCGTGGCAATAGGGAGGGGGAAAGCGAAAGTCCCGGAAAGGAGCTGACAGGTGGTGGCAATGCCC
CAACCAGTGGGGGTTGCGTCAGCAAACACAGTGCACACCACGCCACGTTGCCTGACAACGGGCCACAACT
CCTCATAAAGAGACAGCAACCAGGATTTATACAAGGAGGAGAAAATGAAAGCCATACGGGAAGCAATAGC
ATGATACAAAGGCATTAAAGCAGCGTATCCACATAGCGTAAAAGGAGCAACATAGTTAAGAATACCAGTC
AATCTTTCACAAATTTTGTAATCCAGAGGTTGATTATCGATAAGCTTGATATCAAGCTTGCATGCCTGCA
GGTCGACTCTAGAGTCGCGGCCGCTTACACCTTCCGCTTTTTCTTGGGCAGCATTAAAGTGCTAAAGTAC
TGCTCGAATTCTTGGTCGATGGTGGGCTTCTTGGTTTCGTGTAAAGTGCTATCATCTTGGTTCACGGTCC
AACGACCAGAGGACAGCACGAACTTGGCAGCGTTGCTGCTACAGCCCTTGGCGTCCTCCTCCTCCTCTTC
TTGCTCGTCGAGGTACAGAATGTTCTCGATCACCTTCTCGGAGAAGTCCTCCAGATTCTGGGTGCCGTAG
ATATAGTCTAAATGGGACTCGAAGCTGATCATCTTGTCCTCTCCGCAGCTGCCGCTGGATTCTTCCTTCA
TCTCGATGTCGTTGTTGCACTCCATGGAGGTGGTGGAGTTCACGTAGCTGGACATGCTGTACTCGGTATC
GATCTCGCTGTTGCCGTTGGTGTTCTCGCTACAAGCCACGTTGGCAAAGCATGTGTGTTTGGATAAAGGT
AATAAGCTCAGCTCGTCGCTCTGGTCGGTCTGGAACTTCCTCTTCTTGGACACCTCCACCTCCTCCATCT
TCAGCACGTTCTTGCTGCTGCTGATAATCATGTGGTGGAAGCTGTTGATCTCGCTGGGCTTCTCGTTGTT
GTTGTCGACCTCCACCTCGGGGGTACCGCTGCCACCACTTGATCCGGAGCCAGACCCTCCGGAGCCCTCG
GCGCTGCCCTTCAGCTGCTCGATGTGCTGCCACTCCTCGATGGGGTTGGTCTCGTCCTTCAGGGCGATCA
TCTCCTTGCTGATGGGGTCGTAGGCGTAGTACCTGGACACCAGGGCGAAGTAGTGGTCGGGGATGGCGGT
GATCTGGTGGGTGTAGGTGGTCCTGGCCACGGCGGAGGCCCTCTTGTCGCTCCAGTTGCCCACCACGTTT
GTCAGCTCGGTCAGGCCCTTCATGCTCAGAAAGCTGGTCATCAGGTGCCTGCCGATGTGGCTCTTAGGGC
CGTTCTTGATAGCGAAGATGGGGTAGGGGGCGTTCTTCTTCAGGGCCTTGTTGTAGCTGCGCACCAGGTT
GTCCTTCAGCAGCTGGTACTCCTGCTTGTTGCTGCTGCTGTTGCCGGTCCTGTTCACTCTCTTCAGCACG
GGCTCGCTGTTCCTCAGGAACTCGTCCAGGTACACCAGGGGGTCGATCCTGCCTCTGGCGCTGAAAAAGT
AGATGTGCCTGGACACGCTTGTCTTGGTCTCGGTCACCAGGCACTGAATGATCACGCCCAGGTACTTGTT
CTGCACCAGCTTGAAGCTCTTGGGGTCCACGTTCTTGATGTCGCTGAACCTGCCGCAGTTGATGAATGTG
GCCAGGAACAGGAACTGGTACAGGGTCTTGGTCTTGGTGAACCTGCTGGTGTACTCGAAGCTGTTCAGGA
TCTTCTCGGTGATCTCCCAGATGCTCTCGCCCTCGGACAGCAGGGCCTTCAGCATCTTCTTGCTGTGGCT
GTTGCCCTTGTCGGCCTCCTCGCTGCTCTCGAACTGCAGCTGCAGGCTGGACACGATGTCGGTGATGTCG
CTCTGGTGCTTCTGGCCGTTGTAAGGGATGATGGTGAACTCCCAGGCGGGGATCAGCTTCTTCAGGCTGG
CCTCCAGGATGGTGGCCTTCTGGGTCTTGTACTTGAACTGCAGGCTCTTGTTCACGATGTCGAAGCTCAG
GCTGTTGCTGATGATGGTGTTGTAGCTCATGAAGGTGGCCCTCTTGATGGCGGTGCCGTTGTGGGTGATC
ATCCAGCACAGGTAGGTCAGCTCGGCGGCACAGCTGGCGATCTTCTCGCCGCTGGGCCTCTCGAATCTCT
CCACGAACTGCCGCACCAGCACCTTGGGGGGGGTCTTGCACAGGATGTCGAACTGGCTCATAGGTCCAGG
GTTCTCCTCCACGTCTCCAGCCTGCTTCAGCAGGCTGAAGTTAGTAGCTCCGCTTCCCACCTTCCGCTTT
TTCTTGGGGATCCGCCTGTTGATGTAGCTGCTCAGGTAGTCCAGCACCTCCTGGCTGATGATGCCGTTCC
AGGCGGGGTATCTGATGCTGGTACCGCTGCCACCACTTGATCCGGAGCCAGACCCTCCGGATTGGATTCC
ATCAATCTTGAGATCGTTGAGCTTGCTATAGATCACCTTTGTGTTCACGTCGGTGGTCTCGCTGTCCTTA
AAGGCGTTACGTAAGATGAGCTGTAAAGAGTGGATGGCATCCATTTCGTAGTCCTTCCAAGGTAAGCTTC
TGGTCTTCACCACCTCCAGAAAAGCCTTGAAGGAGGATCTGGGGTGCATCCTTCTGGCATCGTCCCTATC
ATCGGGGTCGTGTTTGGCGCCGCCCCATCTCACTTCGCCGGCGGTATGGGAACGAAACCAGAAAATCATA
TCTTTGCTGCTGATACGAACGGCAGCCATTCCGCAGACGCTGTCGCCTAAAGATAAAGCCCTAGGAAAGC
CAGCGTCGTGTAAAGAATCGGTGCTTAAACCGGTGGAATCCATGTGGTACTCACACAGCCAAGAAGCGAT
TTCTTGTAAATGGAACTCGCTAGGGGTGGTGCCCAGCTTCCAGATCTTGTCCTTGTATAATAAGGCGGCG
CCGTCGCACTTGACTAAATCCATAATATTGGGGGACTGGCTCACGATGCCGAGGGGAGCGTCCCTCATGA
GCATGTCGCAGAGGAGTGTCTGGGTACGTAAAATGTTCTTCTCCACCATCTGGTTGTCCAGCTCGACCTC
CTTGTTGACGTGGATGGCAAACACTTGGGCTAAAAATTCACAAGCATAACGTAAGGGAAAAGGGACAAAT
CTGGGGGTGGTGTTGTGGCAGACCACTAAACCCCACAGCCTCTTTCTCTTCTGAGGCTGTGTGGTGGCAT
CGGGAGCATCGCCCTCTCCATCCTCCTCATTCACCACCACGGCCATCACTAAAGAAGCGATGCTGTCCAT
ATTGGCCATGTATTGCAGATGACAAGAGTGGGGAGCTCTTAAAGTGCTGCCGCAGAGGGTTAAATCGAAG
CTCAGCTTCTCATCTTGTAAAACCCTAGCGTGCTTGGCGTTGCAGTCCACGATCATTCTCACCTTGTTCT
TCATAAATAAAAATCTGGCAGCTTGGGGGATGTCTGTGGCGGGATAGTGTAAACCTAAATAGGGTTCTAA
ACCGGGCTTGGTCACTTCGCTCACCACCTCGCCGTGGTCGTCCTCGTGGAACTTGTAGGCCATGACACGA
TCGTAACCAGTCAGCTCGAAGACTTCTTGCACCATGGTGTCGCACAGCCTCTCCATGCTTCCGCTGGGTA
AAGACTGGAGTCTGGTGATGGCCTTGGCGGCCAGCTTATAGCTCTGTAAAGCTCCGGCGGCTGTCATGGG
CACTTCATAGGGCTTAACGGGTTCGAAGTCGATGATGATGGATCCGGTCACCCTATGGATAATGGCGTAG
AAGGGCTTGGCGGATGTACGACAATGGACGAGGATAGGGTTCAGTAAAGACACGTCGCCGAAGCCGAGAG
CCTTCTGTAAAGCGGAAGCGCTGGGAGCGGTAAATAAAGATCTGATATCGGTGCCGATGCCCAGAACGGG
GTGCTCTCCCACGCTAGGCACGGCGTGGGAAGCCATTGTGAGCAGTTCGGAGGCGTTCTCGGAGTAGGCG
ATGACCTTGAAGGTCTTTTCGTCTAAAGCCAGTAAACATCCAAAGGGCTGGATCAGCTTGCCCTTCTGGA
TATGATGGAGGTAGGTTGTGGTGACCTTGTCGCTCCTAGGAGGCTGGTTCTCGACCACGGGACCAGTCAC
CCTCACGCTGGTGGAGTAATCAAAGGAGGAGCCGCTCTCCTCGAAATCGGCGTGCAGTTTGGCGTCCACG
GTGGTCTGAGCGATGATACGAGCGGAGTGACGAGATCTACGAGATCCCTCGCTGGACTGTGTGGGACGAG
ATCCGCTCATCTTCTTCTCCATGGTGGCGGCACGCGTGAGAATTCTCGAGAGCTCCAGATCCCCTCACGA
CACCTGAAATGGAAGAAAAAAACTTTGAACCACTGTCTGAGGCTTGAGAATGAACCAAGATCCAAACTCA
AAAAGGGCAAATTCCAAGGAGAATTACATCAAGTGCCAAGCTGGCCTAACTTCAGTCTCCACCCACTCAG
TGTGGGGAAACTCCATCGCATAAAACCCCTCCCCCCAACCTAAAGACGACGTACTCCAAAAGCTCGAGAA
CTAATCGAGGTGCCTGGACGGCGCCCGGTACTCCGTGGAGTCACATGAAGCGACGGCTGAGGACGGAAAG
GCCCTTTTCCTTTGTGTGGGTGACTCACCCGCCCGCTCTCCCGAGCGCCGCGTCCTCCATTTTGAGCTCC
CTGCAGCAGGGCCGGGAAGCGGCCATCTTTCCGCTCACGCAACTGGTGCCGACCGGGCCAGCCTTGCCGC
CCAGGGCGGGGCGATACACGGCGGCGCGAGGCCAGGCACCAGAGCAGGCCGGCCAGCTTGAGACTACCCC
CGTCCGATTCTCGGTGGCCGCGCTCGCAGGCCCCGCCTCGCCGAACATGTGCGCTGGGACGCACGGGCCC
CGTCGCCGCCCGCGGCCCCAAAAACCGAAATACCAGTGTGCAGATCTTGGCCCGCATTTACAAGACTATC
TTGCCAGAAAAAAAGCGTCGCAGCAGGTCATCAAAAATTTTAAATGGCTAGAGACTTATCGAAAGCAGCG
AGACAGGCGCGAAGGTGCCACCAGATTCGCACGCGGCGGCCCCAGCGCCCAGGCCAGGCCTCAACTCAAG
CACGAGGCGAAGGGGCTCCTTAAGCGCAAGGCCTCGAACTCTCCCACCCACTTCCAACCCGAAGCTCGGG
ATCAAGAATCACGTACTGCAGCCAGGTGGAAGTAATTCAAGGCACGCAAGGGCCATAACCCGTAAAGAGG
CCAGGCCCGCGGGAACCACACACGGCACTTACCTGTGTTCTGGCGGCAAACCCGTTGCGAAAAAG
